>Addgene plasmid #234310 | 9336-E27 | addgene full sequence | sequence record 468868 | Addgene NGS Result
CTTTCCTGCGTTATCCCCTGATTCTGTGGATAACCGTATTACCGCCTTTGAGTGAGCTGATACCGCTCGC
CGCAGCCGAACGACCGAGCGCAGCGAGTCAGTGAGCGAGGAAGCGGAAGAGCGCCCAATACGCAAACCGC
CTCTCCCCGCGCGTTGGCCGATTCATTAATGCAGCTGGCACGACAGGTTTCCCGACTGGAAAGCGGGCAG
TGAGCGCAACGCAATTAATACGCGTACCGCTAGCCAGGAAGAGTTTGTAGAAACGCAAAAAGGCCATCCG
TCAGGATGGCCTTCTGCTTAGTTTGATGCCTGGCAGTTTATGGCGGGCGTCCTGCCCGCCACCCTCCGGG
CCGTTGCTTCACAACGTTCAAATCCGCTCCCGGCGGATTTGTCCTACTCAGGAGAGCGTTCACCGACAAA
CAACAGATAAAACGAAAGGCCCAGTCTTCCGACTGAGCCTTTCGTTTTATTTGATGCCTGGCAGTTCCCT
ACTCTCGCGTTAACGCTAGCATGGATGTTTTCCCAGTCACGACGTTGTAAAACGACGGCCAGTCTTAAGC
TCGGGCCCCAAATAATGATTTTATTTTGACTGATAGTGACCTGTTCGTTGCAACAAATTGATGAGCAATG
CTTTTTTATAATGCCAACTTTGTACAAAAAAGTTGGCGAAAACCTGTACTTCCAAGGCACCATGTCGTCC
ATCCTGCCTTTCACTCCCCCGATCGTGAAGCGCCTGCTGGGCTGGAAGAAGGGCGAGCAGAACGGGCAGG
AGGAGAAATGGTGCGAGAAGGCGGTCAAGAGCCTGGTCAAGAAACTCAAGAAGACGGGGCAGCTGGACGA
GCTGGAGAAGGCCATCACCACGCAGAACGTCAACACCAAGTGCATCACCATCCCCAGGTCCCTGGATGGC
CGGTTGCAGGTGTCCCATCGGAAGGGGCTCCCTCATGTCATCTACTGCCGCCTGTGGCGATGGCCAGACC
TGCACAGCCACCACGAGCTGCGGGCCATGGAGCTGTGTGAGTTCGCCTTCAATATGAAGAAGGACGAGGT
CTGCGTGAATCCCTACCACTACCAGAGAGTAGAGACACCAGTTCTACCTCCTGTGTTGGTGCCACGCCAC
ACAGAGATCCCGGCCGAGTTCCCCCCACTGGACGACTACAGCCATTCCATCCCCGAAAACACTAACTTCC
CCGCAGGCATCGAGCCCCAGAGCAATATTCCAGAGGACCCACCCCCTGGCTACCTGAGTGAAGATGGAGA
AACCAGTGACCACCAGATGAACCACAGCATGGACGCAGGTGATCCAAACCTAGACCCGAATCCGATGGAC
CCAGCACATAATAACTTGGACCTGCAGCCAGTTACCTACTGCGAGCCGGCCTTCTGGTGCTCCATCTCCT
ACTACGAGCTGAACCAGCGCGTCGGGGAGACATTCCACGCCTCGCAGCCATCCATGACTGTGGATGGCTT
CACCGACCCCTCCAATTCGGAGCGCTTCTGCCTAGGGCTGCTCTCCAATGTCAACAGGAATGCAGCAGTG
GAGCTGACACGGAGACACATCGGAAGAGGCGTGCGGCTCTACTACATCGGAGGGGAGGTCTTCGCAGAGT
GCCTCAGTGACAGCGCTATTTTTGTCCAGTCTCCCAACTGTAACCAGCGCTATGGCTGGCACCCGGCCAC
CGTCTGCAAGATCCCACCAGGATGCAACCTGAAGATCTTCAACAACCAGGAGTTCGCTGCCCTCCTGGCC
CAGTCGGTCAACCAGGGCTTTGAGGCTGTCTACCAGTTGACCCGAATGTGCACCATCCGCATGAGCTTCG
TCAAAGGCTGGGGAGCGGAGTACAGGAGACAGACTGTGACCAGTACCCCCTGCTGGATTGAGCTGCACCT
GAATGGGCCTTTGCAGTGGCTTGACAAGGTCCTCACCCAGATGGGCTCCCCAAGCATCCGCTGTGCCGCT
GTGGCTTAATCAACTTTCTTGTACAAAGTTGGCATTATAAGAAAGCATTGCTTATCAATTTGTTGCAACG
AACAGGTCACTATCAGTCAAAATAAAATCATTATTTGCCATCCAGCTGATATCCCCTATAGTGAGTCGTA
TTACATGGTCATAGCTGTTTCCTGGCAGCTCTGGCCCGTGTCTCAAAATCTCTGATGTTACATTGCACAA
GATAAAAATATATCATCATGCCTCCTCTAGACCAGCCAGGACAGAAATGCCTCGACTTCGCTGCTACCCA
AGGTTGCCGGGTGACGCACACCGTGGAAACGGATGAAGGCACGAACCCAGTGGACATAAGCCTGTTCGGT
TCGTAAGCTGTAATGCAAGTAGCGTATGCGCTCACGCAACTGGTCCAGAACCTTGACCGAACGCAGCGGT
GGTAACGGCGCAGTGGCGGTTTTCATGGCTTGTTATGACTGTTTTTTTGGGGTACAGTCTATGCCTCGGG
CATCCAAGCAGCAAGCGCGTTACGCCGTGGGTCGATGTTTGATGTTATGGAGCAGCAACGATGTTACGCA
GCAGGGCAGTCGCCCTAAAACAAAGTTAAACATTATGAGGGAAGCGGTGATCGCCGAAGTATCGACTCAA
CTATCAGAGGTAGTTGGCGTCATCGAGCGCCATCTCGAACCGACGTTGCTGGCCGTACATTTGTACGGCT
CCGCAGTGGATGGCGGCCTGAAGCCACACAGTGATATTGATTTGCTGGTTACGGTGACCGTAAGGCTTGA
TGAAACAACGCGGCGAGCTTTGATCAACGACCTTTTGGAAACTTCGGCTTCCCCTGGAGAGAGCGAGATT
CTCCGCGCTGTAGAAGTCACCATTGTTGTGCACGACGACATCATTCCGTGGCGTTATCCAGCTAAGCGCG
AACTGCAATTTGGAGAATGGCAGCGCAATGACATTCTTGCAGGTATCTTCGAGCCAGCCACGATCGACAT
TGATCTGGCTATCTTGCTGACAAAAGCAAGAGAACATAGCGTTGCCTTGGTAGGTCCAGCGGCGGAGGAA
CTCTTTGATCCGGTTCCTGAACAGGATCTATTTGAGGCGCTAAATGAAACCTTAACGCTATGGAACTCGC
CGCCCGACTGGGCTGGCGATGAGCGAAATGTAGTGCTTACGTTGTCCCGCATTTGGTACAGCGCAGTAAC
CGGCAAAATCGCGCCGAAGGATGTCGCTGCCGACTGGGCAATGGAGCGCCTGCCGGCCCAGTATCAGCCC
GTCATACTTGAAGCTAGACAGGCTTATCTTGGACAAGAAGAAGATCGCTTGGCCTCGCGCGCAGATCAGT
TGGAAGAATTTGTCCACTACGTGAAAGGCGAGATCACCAAGGTAGTCGGCAAATAACCCTCGACTCTAGA
GGATCCCCGGGTACCGAGCTCGAATTCCGTGATAGGTGGGCTGCCCTTCCTGGTTGGCTTGGTTTCATCA
GCCATCCGCTTGCCCTCATCTGTTACGCCGGCGGTAGCCGGCCAGCCTCGCAGAGCAGGATTCCCGTTGA
GCACCGCCAGGTGCGAATAAGGGACAGTGAAGAAGGAACACCCGCTCGCGGGTGGGCCTACTTCACCTAT
CCTGCCCGGCTGACGCCGTTGGATACACCAAGGAAAGTCTACACGAACCCTTTGGCAAAATCCTGTATAT
CGTGCGAAAAAGGATGGATATACCGAAAAAATCGCTATAATGACCCCGAAGCAGGGTTATGCAGCGGAAA
ACGGAATTCGAGCTCGGTACCCGGGGATCCTCTAGAGTCGAGCCACCCATGACCAAAATCCCTTAACGTG
AGTTACGCGTCGTTCCACTGAGCGTCAGACCCCGTAGAAAAGATCAAAGGATCTTCTTGAGATCCTTTTT
TTCTGCGCGTAATCTGCTGCTTGCAAACAAAAAAACCACCGCTACCAGCGGTGGTTTGTTTGCCGGATCA
AGAGCTACCAACTCTTTTTCCGAAGGTAACTGGCTTCAGCAGAGCGCAGATACCAAATACTGTTCTTCTA
GTGTAGCCGTAGTTAGGCCACCACTTCAAGAACTCTGTAGCACCGCCTACATACCTCGCTCTGCTAATCC
TGTTACCAGTGGCTGCTGCCAGTGGCGATAAGTCGTGTCTTACCGGGTTGGACTCAAGACGATAGTTACC
GGATAAGGCGCAGCGGTCGGGCTGAACGGGGGGTTCGTGCACACAGCCCAGCTTGGAGCGAACGACCTAC
ACCGAACTGAGATACCTACAGCGTGAGCTATGAGAAAGCGCCACGCTTCCCGAAGGGAGAAAGGCGGACA
GGTATCCGGTAAGCGGCAGGGTCGGAACAGGAGAGCGCACGAGGGAGCTTCCAGGGGGAAACGCCTGGTA
TCTTTATAGTCCTGTCGGGTTTCGCCACCTCTGACTTGAGCGTCGATTTTTGTGATGCTCGTCAGGGGGG
CGGAGCCTATGGAAAAACGCCAGCAACGCGGCCTTTTTACGGTTCCTGGCCTTTTGCTGGCCTTTTGCTC
ACATGTT
Features (pLannotate 1.2.2; 17 found; start..end, strand, type, name):
    121..213     +  CDS            lacI (fragment): lac repressor; lacI; The lac repressor binds to the lac operator to inhibit transcription in E. coli. This inhibition can be relieved by adding lactose or isopropyl-β-D-thiogalactopyranoside (IPTG).
    268..295     -  terminator     rrnB T2 terminator: transcription terminator T2 from the E. coli rrnB gene
    427..470     +  terminator     rrnB T1 terminator: Escherichia coli rrnB; transcription terminator T1 from the E. coli rrnB gene
    517..553     -  CDS            lacZα (fragment): LacZα fragment of β-galactosidase; lacZ fragment
    570..665     +  protein_bind   attL3: mutant version of attL; recombination site for the Gateway® LR reaction LR Clonase™
    668..684     +  CDS            TEV site (fragment): tobacco etch virus (TEV) protease recognition and cleavage site
    692..1966    +  CDS            SMAD3: SMAD3_HUMAN - Also known as MADH3. Experimental evidence at protein level: Swiss-Prot protein existence level 1. Receptor-regulated SMAD (R-SMAD) that is an intracellular signal transducer and transcriptional modulator activated by TGF-beta (transforming growth factor) and activin type 1 receptor kinases. Binds the TRE element in the promoter region of many genes that are regulated by TGF-beta and, on formation of the SMAD3/SMAD4 complex, activates transcription. Also can form a SMAD3/SMAD4/JUN/FOS complex at the AP- 1/SMAD site to regulate TGF-beta-mediated transcription. Has an inhibitory ef
   1971..2066    -  protein_bind   attL3: mutant version of attL; recombination site for the Gateway® LR reaction LR Clonase™
   2085..2103    -  promoter       T7 promoter: promoter for bacteriophage T7 RNA polymerase
   2293..2316    +  promoter       Pc promoter (fragment): intI1 (promoter lies within the coding sequence); class 1 integron promoter
   2492..2548    +  CDS            GmR (fragment): gentamycin acetyltransferase; aacC1; confers resistance to gentamycin
   2555..3346    +  CDS            SmR: aminoglycoside adenylyltransferase (Murphy, 1985); aadA; confers resistance to spectinomycin and streptomycin
   3350..3387    -  misc_feature   MCS (fragment): pUC18/19 multiple cloning site
   3390..3435    -  CDS            traJ (fragment): oriT-recognizing protein; traJ
   3468..3577    -  oriT           oriT: incP origin of transfer
   3714..3751    +  misc_feature   MCS (fragment): pUC18/19 multiple cloning site
   3837..4425    +  rep_origin     ori: high-copy-number ColE1/pMB1/pBR322/pUC origin of replication
