[The description below was written by a language model from this plasmid's Addgene catalogue record and pLannotate feature annotations shown in this document.]
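Description:
9336-E27 is a Gateway entry clone built on the pDonr-253 backbone that carries a mutant human SMAD3 open reading frame for transfer into destination vectors. It is a bacterial propagation plasmid with no eukaryotic expression elements of its own. It replicates from a high-copy ColE1/pUC-type origin and is selected with spectinomycin through the aadA (SmR) aminoglycoside adenylyltransferase gene. The annotation also picks up an incP oriT, rrnB T1 and T2 terminators upstream of the cloning site that insulate the insert from read-through transcription, a T7 promoter downstream of the insert on the opposite strand, and small fragments of lacI, lacZα, GmR, traJ and pUC polylinker that appear to be backbone remnants rather than functional parts.

The insert is flanked by two attL recombination sites in opposite orientation, which allow LR Clonase-mediated transfer of the ORF into any compatible destination vector. The automated tool labels both sites as attL3, and the record does not otherwise specify their identity. A short partial match to a TEV protease site is annotated just before the coding sequence. The SMAD3 variant, termed LSD-CSA, combines aspartate substitutions at four linker-region phosphorylation sites (T179D, S204D, S208D, S213D), described as making the linker sites constitutively active, with alanine substitutions at the C-terminal serines (S422A, S423A, S425A), described as rendering those sites dead. SMAD3 is a receptor-regulated SMAD that transduces TGF-beta and activin signals. The ORF retains its stop codon, so it suits native expression or N-terminal fusions but not C-terminal tagging. The design would allow linker and C-terminal phosphorylation effects to be separated, although the record does not state a specific application.
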