Addgene plasmid #234310: 9336-E27
Purpose: Gateway ORF Entry clone of human SMAD3 LSD-CSA with stop codon (for native or N-terminal fusions); Linker sites constitutively active and C-terminal sites dead
Depositing lab: Dominic Esposito. Depositing organization: Frederick National Laboratory.
Backbone
  Vector backbone: pDonr-253
  Backbone size w/o insert (bp): 3155
  Vector type: Gateway Entry Clone
Growth in bacteria
  Bacterial resistance: Spectinomycin, 50 μg/mL
  Growth temperature: 37°C
  Growth strain: DH5alpha
  Copy number: High Copy
Gene/Insert
  Gene/Insert name: SMAD3 LSD-CSA
  Species: H. sapiens (human)
  Insert size (bp): 1357
  Mutation: T179D/S204D/S208D/S213D/S422A/S423A/S425A; Linker sites constitutively active and C-terminal sites dead
  Entrez Gene: SMAD3 (a.k.a. HSPC193, HsT17436, JV15-2, LDS1C, LDS3, MADH3, hMAD-3, hSMAD3, mad3)
  Cloning method: Gateway Cloning
  Sequencing primers: 5′ M13F 23-mer (5'-CCCAGTCACGACGTTGTAAAACG); 3′ attLR 23-mer (5'-TAACATCAGAGATTTTGAGACAC)
Terms and licenses: Academic/Nonprofit Terms; Industry Terms: Not Available to Industry
How to cite: 9336-E27 was a gift from Dominic Esposito (Addgene plasmid # 234310 ; http://n2t.net/addgene:234310 ; RRID:Addgene_234310)
